Addgene plasmid #189630: pAAV-hSyn-DIO-Gluc-RMA-IRES-EGFP
Purpose: Expresses Gluc-RMA and EGFP in the presence of Cre recombinase. Double-floxed Gluc-RMA and EGFP for monitoring Cre-expressing neuronal populations.
Depositing lab: Jerzy Szablowski. Depositing organization: Rice University. Publication: Engineered serum markers for non-invasive monitoring of gene expression in the brain. Lee S, Nouraein S, Kwon JJ, Huang Z, Wojick JA, Xia B, Corder G, Szablowski JO. Nat Biotechnol. 2024 Jan 10. doi: 10.1038/s41587-023-02087-x. PubMed 38200117.
Backbone
  Vector backbone: pAAV
  Backbone size w/o insert (bp): 4813
  Total vector size (bp): 7340
  Vector type: Mammalian Expression, AAV, Cre/Lox, Luciferase
Growth in bacteria
  Bacterial resistance: Ampicillin, 100 μg/mL
  Growth temperature: 37°C
  Growth strain: NEB Stable
  Copy number: Unknown
Gene/Insert 1
  Gene/Insert name: Gaussia luciferase fused to Fc (alt names: Gluc-mouse IgG1 Fc; Gluc-RMA)
  Species: M. musculus (mouse), Synthetic; Gaussia princeps
  Promoter: hSyn
  Tag / fusion protein: Gluc (N terminal on insert); IgG1 Fc (C terminal on insert)
  Cloning method: Gibson Cloning
  Sequencing primers: 5′ catagcgtaaaaggagcaaca
Gene/Insert 2
  Gene/Insert name: IRES-EGFP
  Promoter: IRES
  Cloning method: Gibson Cloning
  Sequencing primers: 5′ tcagcgctgcctcagtct
Terms and licenses: Academic/Nonprofit Terms; Industry Terms: Not Available to Industry
Depositor comments: Gluc is derived from AAV-hSyn-GlucM23-iChloC-EYFP (Addgene #114102). IgG1 is derived from SI4-Jamc.2 (Addgene #28216). IRES-EGFP is derived from pAAV.CMV.Luc.IRES.EGFP.SV40 (Addgene #105533). DIO (double-floxed inverted orientation) backbone is derived from pAAV-hSyn-DIO-EGFP (Addgene #50457). Please visit https://www.biorxiv.org/content/10.1101/2022.07.17.500352v1 for BioRxiv preprint
How to cite: pAAV-hSyn-DIO-Gluc-RMA-IRES-EGFP was a gift from Jerzy Szablowski (Addgene plasmid # 189630 ; http://n2t.net/addgene:189630 ; RRID:Addgene_189630)
