[The description below was written by a language model from this plasmid's Addgene catalogue record and pLannotate feature annotations shown in this document.]
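Description:
pAAV-hSyn-DIO-Gluc-RMA-IRES-EGFP is a 7,340 bp AAV2-based transfer plasmid for Cre-dependent, neuron-restricted expression of a secreted luciferase reporter together with EGFP. It is propagated in E. coli through a high-copy ColE1/pUC-type origin with ampicillin selection (β-lactamase under its own promoter), and it also carries an f1 phage origin. The expression cassette is bounded by AAV2 inverted terminal repeats, which allow it to be packaged into recombinant AAV. One ITR is annotated in full, while the other is detected only as short fragments in the sequencing-derived annotation.

Between the ITRs, the human synapsin I promoter, WPRE and human growth hormone polyadenylation signal all lie on one strand. The coding unit sits on the opposite strand, flanked by paired loxP and lox2272 sites in opposing orientations. This is the standard DIO (double-floxed inverted orientation) design: without Cre the open reading frames are antisense to the promoter and are not expressed. Cre recombination between the incompatible lox pairs flips the cassette and locks it in the sense orientation.

The inverted unit encodes human codon-optimized Gaussia luciferase fused at its C terminus to a mouse IgG1 Fc fragment (Gluc-RMA). An EMCV IRES follows and drives translation of EGFP from the same transcript. The WPRE enhances transcript expression.

According to the record, the construct is used to monitor Cre-expressing neuronal populations. The associated work concerns engineered serum markers for non-invasive readout of brain gene expression. In this design Gluc-RMA serves as the luciferase-based marker, and EGFP gives a fluorescent label for the expressing cells.
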