Features (pLannotate 1.2.2; 25 found; start..end, strand, type, name):
     46..634     -  rep_origin     ori: high-copy-number ColE1/pMB1/pBR322/pUC origin of replication
    805..1665    -  CDS            AmpR: β-lactamase; bla; confers resistance to ampicillin, carbenicillin, and related antibiotics
   1666..1770    -  promoter       AmpR promoter: bla
   1865..1900    +  CDS            rop (fragment): Rop protein, which maintains plasmids at low copy number; rop
   2002..2051    +  misc_feature   bom (fragment): basis of mobility region from pBR322
   2052..2507    -  rep_origin     f1 ori (sequence partly withheld): f1 bacteriophage origin of replication; arrow indicates direction of (+) strand synthesis
   2526..2577    +  misc_feature   bom (fragment): basis of mobility region from pBR322
   2582..2722    -  repeat_region  AAV2 ITR: inverted terminal repeat of adeno-associated virus serotype 2 inverted
   2762..3238    -  polyA_signal   hGH poly(A) signal: human growth hormone polyadenylation signal
   3270..3858    -  misc_feature   WPRE: woodchuck hepatitis virus posttranscriptional regulatory element
   3858..3882    -  misc_feature   MCS (fragment): pBluescript multiple cloning site
   3883..3916    +  protein_bind   loxP: Cre-mediated recombination occurs in the 8-bp core sequence (GCATACAT). Cre recombinase
   3917..3966    +  intron         β-globin intron (fragment): internally truncated intron from human β-globin
   3967..4000    +  protein_bind   lox2272: Cre-mediated recombination occurs in the 8-bp core sequence (GGATACTT). lox2272 sites are compatible with each other, but incompatible with loxP or loxN sites (Lee and Saito, 1988). Cre recombinase
   4013..4567    +  CDS            hGLuc: secreted Gaussia luciferase human codon-optimized
   4571..5215    +  CDS            Ighg1 (fragment): IGHG1_MOUSE - Also known as Igh-4. Experimental evidence at protein level: Swiss-Prot protein existence level 1. From Mus musculus (Mouse).
   5233..5819    +  misc_feature   IRES2: internal ribosome entry site (IRES) of the encephalomyocarditis virus (EMCV)
   5820..6536    +  CDS            EGFP: EGFP is a basic (constitutively fluorescent) green fluorescent protein published in 1996, derived from Aequorea victoria. It is reported to be a rapidly-maturing weak dimer with moderate acid sensitivity.
   6548..6581    -  protein_bind   loxP: Cre-mediated recombination occurs in the 8-bp core sequence (GCATACAT). Cre recombinase
   6582..6631    +  intron         β-globin intron (fragment): internally truncated intron from human β-globin
   6632..6665    -  protein_bind   lox2272: Cre-mediated recombination occurs in the 8-bp core sequence (GGATACTT). lox2272 sites are compatible with each other, but incompatible with loxP or loxN sites (Lee and Saito, 1988). Cre recombinase
   6672..6689    -  misc_feature   MCS (fragment): pUC18/19 multiple cloning site
   6703..7150    -  promoter       hSyn promoter: human synapsin I promoter; confers neuron-specific expression (Kügler et al., 2003)
   7230..7257    -  repeat_region  AAV2 ITR (fragment): inverted terminal repeat of adeno-associated virus serotype 2 inverted
   7286..7313    -  repeat_region  AAV2 ITR (fragment): inverted terminal repeat of adeno-associated virus serotype 2 inverted
>Addgene plasmid #189630 | pAAV-hSyn-DIO-Gluc-RMA-IRES-EGFP | addgene full sequence | sequence record 376528 | Addgene NGS Result
CCAGCAAAAGGCCAGGAACCGTAAAAAGGCCGCGTTGCTGGCGTTTTTCCATAGGCTCCGCCCCCCTGAC
GAGCATCACAAAAATCGACGCTCAAGTCAGAGGTGGCGAAACCCGACAGGACTATAAAGATACCAGGCGT
TTCCCCCTGGAAGCTCCCTCGTGCGCTCTCCTGTTCCGACCCTGCCGCTTACCGGATACCTGTCCGCCTT
TCTCCCTTCGGGAAGCGTGGCGCTTTCTCATAGCTCACGCTGTAGGTATCTCAGTTCGGTGTAGGTCGTT
CGCTCCAAGCTGGGCTGTGTGCACGAACCCCCCGTTCAGCCCGACCGCTGCGCCTTATCCGGTAACTATC
GTCTTGAGTCCAACCCGGTAAGACACGACTTATCGCCACTGGCAGCAGCCACTGGTAACAGGATTAGCAG
AGCGAGGTATGTAGGCGGTGCTACAGAGTTCTTGAAGTGGTGGCCTAACTACGGCTACACTAGAAGAACA
GTATTTGGTATCTGCGCTCTGCTGAAGCCAGTTACCTTCGGAAAAAGAGTTGGTAGCTCTTGATCCGGCA
AACAAACCACCGCTGGTAGCGGTGGTTTTTTTGTTTGCAAGCAGCAGATTACGCGCAGAAAAAAAGGATC
TCAAGAAGATCCTTTGATCTTTTCTACGGGGTCTGACGCTCAGTGGAACGAAAACTCACGTTAAGGGATT
TTGGTCATGAGATTATCAAAAAGGATCTTCACCTAGATCCTTTTAAATTAAAAATGAAGTTTTAAATCAA
TCTAAAGTATATATGAGTAAACTTGGTCTGACAGTTACCAATGCTTAATCAGTGAGGCACCTATCTCAGC
GATCTGTCTATTTCGTTCATCCATAGTTGCCTGACTCCCCGTCGTGTAGATAACTACGATACGGGAGGGC
TTACCATCTGGCCCCAGTGCTGCAATGATACCGCGAGACCCACGCTCACCGGCTCCAGATTTATCAGCAA
TAAACCAGCCAGCCGGAAGGGCCGAGCGCAGAAGTGGTCCTGCAACTTTATCCGCCTCCATCCAGTCTAT
TAATTGTTGCCGGGAAGCTAGAGTAAGTAGTTCGCCAGTTAATAGTTTGCGCAACGTTGTTGCCATTGCT
ACAGGCATCGTGGTGTCACGCTCGTCGTTTGGTATGGCTTCATTCAGCTCCGGTTCCCAACGATCAAGGC
GAGTTACATGATCCCCCATGTTGTGCAAAAAAGCGGTTAGCTCCTTCGGTCCTCCGATCGTTGTCAGAAG
TAAGTTGGCCGCAGTGTTATCACTCATGGTTATGGCAGCACTGCATAATTCTCTTACTGTCATGCCATCC
GTAAGATGCTTTTCTGTGACTGGTGAGTACTCAACCAAGTCATTCTGAGAATAGTGTATGCGGCGACCGA
GTTGCTCTTGCCCGGCGTCAATACGGGATAATACCGCGCCACATAGCAGAACTTTAAAAGTGCTCATCAT
TGGAAAACGTTCTTCGGGGCGAAAACTCTCAAGGATCTTACCGCTGTTGAGATCCAGTTCGATGTAACCC
ACTCGTGCACCCAACTGATCTTCAGCATCTTTTACTTTCACCAGCGTTTCTGGGTGAGCAAAAACAGGAA
GGCAAAATGCCGCAAAAAAGGGAATAAGGGCGACACGGAAATGTTGAATACTCATACTCTTCCTTTTTCA
ATATTATTGAAGCATTTATCAGGGTTATTGTCTCATGAGCGGATACATATTTGAATGTATTTAGAAAAAT
AAACAAATAGGGGTTCCGCGCACATTTCCCCGAAAAGTGCCACCTGACGTCTAAGAAACCATTATTATCA
TGACATTAACCTATAAAAATAGGCGTATCACGAGGCCCTTTCGTCTCGCGCGTTTCGGTGATGACGGTGA
AAACCTCTGACACATGCAGCTCCCGGAGACGGTCACAGCTTGTCTGTAAGCGGATGCCGGGAGCAGACAA
GCCCGTCAGGGCGCGTCAGCGGGTGTTGGCGGGTGTCGGGGCTGGCTTAACTATGCGGCATCAGAGCAGA
TTGTACTGAGAGTGCACCATAAAATTGTAAACGTTAATATTTTGTTAAAATTCGCGTTAAATTTTTGTTA
AATCAGCTCATTTTTTAACCAATAGACCGAAATCGGCAAAATCCCTTATAAATCAAAAGAATAGCCCGAG
ATAGAGT
[37 nt withheld, positions 2178-2214]
AAAGAACGTGGACTCCAACGTCAAAGG
[141 nt withheld, positions 2242-2382]
G
[46 nt withheld, positions 2384-2429]
A
[95 nt withheld, positions 2431-2525]
TATGCGGTGTGAAATACCGCACAGATGCGTAAGGAGAAAATACCGCATCAGGCGCCCCTGCAGGCAGCTG
CGCGCTCGCTCGCTCACTGAGGCCGCCCGGGCAAAGCCCGGGCGTCGGGCGACCTTTGGTCGCCCGGCCT
CAGTGAGCGAGCGAGCGCGCAGAGAGGGAGTGGCCAACTCCATCACTAGGGGTTCCTGCGGCCGCTCGGT
CCGCACGTGGTTACCTACAAAATCAGAAGGACAGGGAAGGGAGCAGTGGTTCACGCCTGTAATCCCAGCA
ATTTGGGAGGCCAAGGTGGGTAGATCACCTGAGATTAGGAGTTGGAGACCAGCCTGGCCAATATGGTGAA
ACCCCGTCTCTACCAAAAAAACAAAAATTAGCTGAGCCTGGTCATGCATGCCTGGAATCCCAACAACTCG
GGAGGCTGAGGCAGGAGAATCGCTTGAACCCAGGAGGCGGAGATTGCAGTGAGCCAAGATTGTGCCACTG
CACTCCAGCTTGGTTCCCAATAGACCCCGCAGGCCCTACAGGTTGTCTTCCCAACTTGCCCCTTGCTCCA
TACCACCCCCCTCCACCCCATAATATTATAGAAGGACACCTAGTCAGACAAAATGATGCAACTTAATTTT
ATTAGGACAAGGCTGGTGGGCACTGGAGTGGCAACTTCCAGGGCCAGGAGAGGCACTGGGGAGGGGTCAC
AGGGATGCCACCCGTAGATCTCTCGAGCAGCGCTCGGTATCGATGCGGGGAGGCGGCCCAAAGGGAGATC
CGACTCGTCTGAGGGCGAAGGCGAAGACGCGGAAGAGGCCGCAGAGCCGGCAGCAGGCCGCGGGAAGGAA
GGTCCGCTGGATTGAGGGCCGAAGGGACGTAGCAGAAGGACGTCCCGCGCAGAATCCAGGTGGCAACATA
GGCGAGCAGCCAAGGAAAGGACGATGATTTCCCCGACAACACCACGGAATTGTCAGTGCCCAACAGCCGA
GCCCCTGTCCAGCAGCGGGCAAGGCAGGCGGCGATGAGTTCCGCCGTGGCAATAGGGAGGGGGAAAGCGA
AAGTCCCGGAAAGGAGCTGACAGGTGGTGGCAATGCCCCAACCAGTGGGGGTTGCGTCAGCAAACACAGT
GCACACCACGCCACGTTGCCTGACAACGGGCCACAACTCCTCATAAAGAGACAGCAACCAGGATTTATAC
AAGGAGGAGAAAATGAAAGCCATACGGGAAGCAATAGCATGATACAAAGGCATTAAAGCAGCGTATCCAC
ATAGCGTAAAAGGAGCAACATAGTTAAGAATACCAGTCAATCTTTCACAAATTTTGTAATCCAGAGGTTG
ATTATCGATAAGCTTGATATCGAATTCATAACTTCGTATAGCATACATTATACGAAGTTATTCTTTGCAC
CATTCTAAAGAATAACAGTGATAATTTCTGGGTTAAGGCAAATAACTTCGTATAGGATACTTTATACGAA
GTTATGCTAGCGCCACCATGGGAGTCAAAGTTCTGTTTGCCCTGATCTGCATCGCTGTGGCCGAGGCCAA
GCCCACCGAGAACAACGAAGACTTCAACATCGTGGCCGTGGCCAGCAACTTCGCGACCACGGATCTCGAT
GCTGACCGCGGGAAGTTGCCCGGCGAGAAGCTGCCGCTGGAGGTGCTCAAAGAGTTGGAAGCCAATGCCC
GGAAAGCTGGCTGCACCAGGGGCTGTCTGATCTGCCTGTCCCACATCAAGTGCACGCCCAAGATGAAGAA
GTTCATCCCAGGACGCTGCCACACCTACGAAGGCGACAAAGAGTCCGCACAGGGCGGCATAGGCGAGGCG
ATCGACGACATTCCTGAGATTCCTGGGTTCAAGGACTTGGAGCCCATAGAGCAGTTCATCGCACAGGTCG
ATCTGTGTGTGGACTGCACAACTGGCTGCCTCAAAGGGCTTGCCAACGTGCAGTGTTCTGACCTGCTCAA
GAAGTGGCTGCCGCAACGCTGCGCGACCTTTGCCAGCAAGATCCAGGGCCAGGTGGACAAGATCAAGGGG
GCCGGTGATGACGGCTCCGTCCCAGAAGTATCATCTGTCTTCATCTTCCCCCCAAAGCCCAAGGATGTGC
TCACCATTACTCTGACTCCTAAGGTCACGTGTGTTGTGGTAGACATCAGCAAGGATGATCCCGAGGTCCA
GTTCAGCTGGTTTGTAGATGATGTGGAGGTGCACACAGCTCAGACGCAACCCCGGGAGGAGCAGTTCAAC
AGCACTTTCCGCTCAGTCAGTGAACTTCCCATCATGCACCAGGACTGGCTCAATGGCAAGGAGTTCAAAT
GCAGGGTCAACAGTGCAGCTTTCCCTGCCCCCATCGAGAAAACCATCTCCAAAACCAAAGGCAGACCGAA
GGCTCCACAGGTGTACACCATTCCACCTCCCAAGGAGCAGATGGCCAAGGATAAAGTCAGTCTGACCTGC
ATGATAACAGACTTCTTCCCTGAAGACATTACTGTGGAGTGGCAGTGGAATGGGCAGCCAGCGGAGAACT
ACAAGAACACTCAGCCCATCATGGACACAGATGGCTCTTACTTCGTCTACAGCAAGCTCAATGTGCAGAA
GAGCAACTGGGAGGCAGGAAATACTTTCACCTGCTCTGTGTTACATGAGGGCCTGCACAACCACCATACT
GAGAAGAGCCTCTCCCACTCTCCTGGTAAATGATTCTAGGGGATCCGCCCCTCTCCCTCCCCCCCCCCTA
ACGTTACTGGCCGAAGCCGCTTGGAATAAGGCCGGTGTGCGTTTGTCTATATGTTATTTTCCACCATATT
GCCGTCTTTTGGCAATGTGAGGGCCCGGAAACCTGGCCCTGTCTTCTTGACGAGCATTCCTAGGGGTCTT
TCCCCTCTCGCCAAAGGAATGCAAGGTCTGTTGAATGTCGTGAAGGAAGCAGTTCCTCTGGAAGCTTCTT
GAAGACAAACAACGTCTGTAGCGACCCTTTGCAGGCAGCGGAACCCCCCACCTGGCGACAGGTGCCTCTG
CGGCCAAAAGCCACGTGTATAAGATACACCTGCAAAGGCGGCACAACCCCAGTGCCACGTTGTGAGTTGG
ATAGTTGTGGAAAGAGTCAAATGGCTCTCCTCAAGCGTATTCAACAAGGGGCTGAAGGATGCCCAGAAGG
TACCCCATTGTATGGGATCTGATCTGGGGCCTCGGTACACATGCTTTACATGTGTTTAGTCGAGGTTAAA
AAAACGTCTAGGCCCCCCGAACCACGGGGACGTGGTTTTCCTTTGAAAAACACGATGATAATATGGCCAC
AACCATGGTGAGCAAGGGCGAGGAGCTGTTCACCGGGGTGGTGCCCATCCTGGTCGAGCTGGACGGCGAC
GTAAACGGCCACAAGTTCAGCGTGTCCGGCGAGGGCGAGGGCGATGCCACCTACGGCAAGCTGACCCTGA
AGTTCATCTGCACCACCGGCAAGCTGCCCGTGCCCTGGCCCACCCTCGTGACCACCCTGACCTACGGCGT
GCAGTGCTTCAGCCGCTACCCCGACCACATGAAGCAGCACGACTTCTTCAAGTCCGCCATGCCCGAAGGC
TACGTCCAGGAGCGCACCATCTTCTTCAAGGACGACGGCAACTACAAGACCCGCGCCGAGGTGAAGTTCG
AGGGCGACACCCTGGTGAACCGCATCGAGCTGAAGGGCATCGACTTCAAGGAGGACGGCAACATCCTGGG
GCACAAGCTGGAGTACAACTACAACAGCCACAACGTCTATATCATGGCCGACAAGCAGAAGAACGGCATC
AAGGTGAACTTCAAGATCCGCCACAACATCGAGGACGGCAGCGTGCAGCTCGCCGACCACTACCAGCAGA
ACACCCCCATCGGCGACGGCCCCGTGCTGCTGCCCGACAACCACTACCTGAGCACCCAGTCCGCCCTGAG
CAAAGACCCCAACGAGAAGCGCGATCACATGGTCCTGCTGGAGTTCGTGACCGCCGCCGGGATCACTCTC
GGCATGGACGAGCTGTACAAGTAGGGCGCGCCATAACTTCGTATAATGTATGCTATACGAAGTTATTAAG
AGGTTTCATATTGCTAATAGCAGCTACAATCCAGCTACCATTCTGCATAACTTCGTATAAAGTATCCTAT
ACGAAGTTATTCCGGAGTCGACTCTAGAGGATCCGGTACCTTCTCGACTGCGCTCTCAGGCACGACACGA
CTCCTCCGCTGCCCACCGCAGACTGAGGCAGCGCTGAGTCGCCGGCGCCGCAGCGCAGATGGTCGCGCCC
GTGCCCCCCTATCTCGCGCCTCGCGTGGTGCGGTCCGGCTGGGCCGGCGGCGGCGCGGACGCGACCAAGG
TGGCCGGGAAGGGGAGTTTGCGGGGGACCGGCGAGTGACGTCAGCGCGCCTTCAGTGCTGAGGCGGCGGT
GGCGCGCGCCGCCAGGCGGGGGCGAAGGCACTGTCCGCGGTGCTGAAGCTGGCAGTGCGCACGCGCCTCG
CCGCATCCTGTTTCCCCTCCCCCTCTCTGATAGGGGATGCGCAATTTGGGGAATGGGGGTTGGGTGCTTG
TCCAGTGGGTCGGGGTCGGTCGTCAGGTAGGCACCCCCACCCCGCCTCATCCTGGTCCTAAAACCCACTT
GCACTCATACGCAGGGCCCTCTGCAGTCTAGACACACGCGTGCGGCCGCAGGAACCCCTAGTGATGGAGT
TGGCCACTCCCTCTCTGCGCGCTCGCTCGCTCACTGAGGCCGGGCGACCAAAGGTCGCCCGACGCCCGGG
CGGCCTCAGTGAGCGAGCGAGCGCGCAGCTGCCTGCAGGACATGTGAGCAAAAGG
